>Addgene plasmid #31505 | L4440-daf-16df | depositor partial sequence | sequence record 38238 | L4440-daf-16df sequence 242 bps
CTCGATTCGCCGCTACCATCTGACATCACACTGCACAATCTCGAACCGGCAAGGCCTGATTCCGGAATGA
GTTTTTCCACTGATTTTGACGATGATTTCTTCAATCTCGACCTCCATCAACAAGAGCGTTCGGCTTCTTT
TGGCGGAGTAACCCAGTATTCTCAACAATTTCTTCGCGAAAAATGCTCGTTCTCTCCGTATTTCCACACA
TCTTTAGAGACTGTTGACAGCGGAAGAACTAG
