>Addgene plasmid #31505 | L4440-daf-16df | addgene partial sequence | sequence record 38338 | pBluescriptSK
GTCTCTAAAGATGTGTGGAAATACGGAGAGAACGAGCATTTTTCGCGAAGAAATTGTTGAGAATACTGGG
TTACTCCGCCAAAAGAAGCCGAACGCTCTTGTTGATGGAGGTCGAGATTGAAGAAATCATCGTCAAAATC
AGTGGAAAAACTCATTCCGGAATCAGGCCTTGCCGGTTCGAGATTGTGCAGTGTGATGTCAGATGGTAGC
GGCGAATCAAGCTTATCGATACCGTCGACCTCGAGGGGGGGCCCGGTACCCAATTCGCCCTATAGTGAGT
CGTATTACGCGCGCTCACTGGCCGTCGTTTTACAACGTCGTGACTGGGAAAACCCTGGCGTTACCCAACT
TAATCGCCTTGCAGCACATCCCCCTTTCGCCAGCTGGCGTAATAGCGAAGAGGCCCGCACCGATCGCCCT
TCCCAACAGTTGCGCAGCCTGAATGGCGAATGGG
[124 nt withheld, positions 455-578]
C
[91 nt withheld, positions 580-670]
A
[49 nt withheld, positions 672-720]
CCTTTGACGTTGGAGTCCACGTTCTTT
[34 nt withheld, positions 748-781]
