[The description below was written by a language model from this plasmid's Addgene catalogue record.]
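Description:
L4440-daf-16df is an RNAi plasmid built on the L4440 backbone (about 2.8 kb without insert), the standard vector for RNA interference by bacterial feeding in Caenorhabditis elegans. L4440 is generally known for a multiple cloning site flanked by two opposing T7 promoters. Transcription from both sides of the insert produces complementary strands that anneal into double-stranded RNA. These promoters are not itemised in the record, which has no feature table, so this arrangement is inferred from the backbone name. The plasmid is maintained in E. coli under ampicillin selection. It is listed as low copy and is propagated in DH5alpha as a cloning strain.

The insert is a 242 bp fragment of the C. elegans daf-16 gene (R13H8.1), chosen to be specific to the daf-16d/f isoforms. It was cloned between HindIII and NheI sites, both of which remain intact. Because the fragment covers sequence unique to the d/f transcripts, the resulting dsRNA is intended to knock down these isoforms selectively rather than silencing all products of the daf-16 locus. daf-16 encodes the FOXO-family transcription factor that acts downstream of insulin/IGF-1-like signalling. The associated publication concerns a newly described DAF-16 isoform that regulates longevity, so the construct's likely use is to separate the contribution of the d/f isoforms to lifespan and related phenotypes from that of other DAF-16 isoforms. Repository sequencing found a single-nucleotide mismatch near the start of the depositor's reference sequence, and this is noted as having no consequence for function.
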