Addgene plasmid #31505: L4440-daf-16df
Depositing lab: Heidi Tissenbaum. Depositing organization: University of Massachusetts, Worcester. Publication: A new DAF-16 isoform regulates longevity. Kwon ES, Narasimhan SD, Yen K, Tissenbaum HA. Nature. 2010 Jul 22. 466(7305):498-502. 10.1038/nature09184 PubMed 20613724.
Backbone
  Vector backbone: L4440
  Backbone size w/o insert (bp): 2790
  Vector type: RNAi
Growth in bacteria
  Bacterial resistance: Ampicillin, 100 μg/mL
  Growth temperature: 37°C
  Growth strain: DH5alpha
  Copy number: Low Copy
Gene/Insert
  Gene/Insert name: daf-16d/f specific
  gRNA/shRNA sequence: see View Sequences link below
  Species: C. elegans (nematode)
  Insert size (bp): 242
  Entrez Gene: daf-16 (a.k.a. CELE_R13H8.1)
  Cloning method: Restriction Enzyme; 5′ cloning site HindIII (not destroyed); 3′ cloning site NheI (not destroyed)
  Sequencing primers: 5′ NA; 3′ M13-F20
Terms and licenses: Academic/Nonprofit Terms; Industry Terms: Not Available to Industry
Depositor comments: Please note that Addgene's sequencing results found a single nucleotide mismatch at bp# 3 when compared to the sequence provided by the depositing scientist. This mismatch is not a concern for the function of the plasmid
How to cite: L4440-daf-16df was a gift from Heidi Tissenbaum (Addgene plasmid # 31505 ; http://n2t.net/addgene:31505 ; RRID:Addgene_31505)
